>Addgene plasmid #169501 | pTS2406-Tier1-PhCMV-NTEV | addgene full sequence | sequence record 364235 | Addgene NGS Result
ATTTGAATGTATTTAGAAAAATAAACAAATAGGGGTTCCGCGCACATTTCCCCGAAAAGTGCCACCTGAC
GTCGACGGATCGGGAGATCTCCACGCGTGGTACCCTCGAGTTGACATTGATTATTGAGTAGTTATTAATA
GTAATCAATTACGGGGTCATTAGTTCATAGCCCATATATGGAGTTCCGCGTTACATAACTTACGGTAAAT
GGCCCGCCTGGCTGACCGCCCAACGACCCCCGCCCATTGACGTCAATAATGACGTATGTTCCCATAGTAA
CGCCAATAGGGACTTTCCATTGACGTCAATGGGTGGAGTATTTACGGTAAACTGCCCACTTGGCAGTACA
TCAAGTGTATCATATGCCAAGTACGCCCCCTATTGACGTCAATGACGGTAAATGGCCCGCCTGGCATTAT
GCCCAGTACATGACCTTATGGGACTTTCCTACTTGGCAGTACATCTACGTATTAGTCATCGCTATTACCA
TGGTGATGCGGTTTTGGCAGTACATCAATGGGCGTGGATAGCGGTTTGACTCACGGGGATTTCCAAGTCT
CCACCCCATTGACGTCAATGGGAGTTTGTTTTGGCACCAAAATCAACGGGACTTTCCAAAATGTCGTAAC
AACTCCGCCCCATTGACGCAAATGGGCGGTAGGCGTGTACGGTGGGAGGTCTATATAAGCAGAGCTCTCT
GGCTAACTAGAGAACCCACTGCTTACTGGCTTATCGAAATTAATACGACTCACTATAGGGAGACCCAAGC
TGTTCGAAGCGGAATTCACCATGACTAGTGGTGGTTCTGGTGGAGAATGCTTGTTTAAGGGGCCGCGTGA
TTACAACCCGATATCGAGCACCATTTGTCATTTGACGAATGAATCTGATGGGCACACAACATCGTTGTAT
GGTATTGGATTTGGTCCCTTCATCATTACAAACAAGCACTTGTTTAGAAGAAATAATGGAACACTGTTGG
TCCAATCACTACATGGTGTATTCAAGGTCAAGAACACCACGACTTTGCAACAACACCTCATTGATGGGAG
GGACATGATAATTATTCGCATGCCTAAGGATTTCCCACCATTTCCTCAAAAGCTGAAATTTAGAGAGCCA
CAAAGGGAAGAGCGCATATGTCTTGTGACAACCAACTTCCAAACTGCTAGCGGATCCACCGGTGTCTAGA
AAGCTTTGAGGCCGGCCTGCAGGGATCAGCCTCGACTGTGCCTTCTAGTTGCCAGCCATCTGTTGTTTGC
CCCTCCCCCGTGCCTTCCTTGACCCTGGAAGGTGCCACTCCCACTGTCCTTTCCTAATAAAATGAGGAAA
TTGCATCGCATTGTCTGAGTAGGTGTCATTCTATTCTGGGGGGTGGGGTGGGGCAGGACAGCAAGGGGGA
GGATTGGGAAGACAATAGCAGGCATGCTGGGGATGCGGTGGGCTCTATGGCTTCTGAGGCGGAAAGAACC
AGCTGGGGCTCTAGGGGGTATCCCC
[124 nt withheld, positions 1496-1619]
C
[91 nt withheld, positions 1621-1711]
A
[49 nt withheld, positions 1713-1761]
CCTTTGACGTTGGAGTCCACGTTCTTT
[36 nt withheld, positions 1789-1824]
MACCCTATCTCGGTCTATTCTTTTGATTTATAAGGGATTTTGCCGATTTCGGCCTATTGGTTAAAAAATG
AGCTGATTTAACAAAAATTTAACGCGAATTAATTCTGTGGAATGTGTGTCAGTTAGGGTGTGGAAAGTCC
CCAGGCTCCCCAGCAGGCAGAAGTATGCAAAGCATGCATCTCAATTAGTCAGCAACCAGGTGTGGAAAGT
CCCCAGGCTCCCCAGCAGGCAGAAGTATGCAAAGCATGCATCTCAATTAGTCAGCAACCATAGTCCCGCC
CCTAACTCCGCCCATCCCGCCCCTAACTCCGCCCAGTTCCGCCCATTCTCCGCCCCATGGCTGACTAATT
TTTTTTATTTATGCAGAGGCCGAGGCCGCCTCTGCCTCTGAGCTATTCCAGAAGTAGTGAGGAGGCTTTT
TTGGAGGCCTAGGCTTTTGCAAAAAGCTCCCGGGAGCTTGTATATCCATTTTCGGATCTGATCAAGAGAC
AGGATGAGGATCGTTTCGCATGATTGAACAAGATGGATTGCACGCAGGTTCTCCGGCCGCTTGGGTGGAG
AGGCTATTCGGCTATGACTGGGCACAACAGACAATCGGCTGCTCTGATGCCGCCGTGTTCCGGCTGTCAG
CGCAGGGGCGCCCGGTTCTTTTTGTCAAGACCGACCTGTCCGGTGCCCTGAATGAACTGCAGGACGAGGC
AGCGCGGCTATCGTGGCTGGCCACGACGGGCGTTCCTTGCGCAGCTGTGCTCGACGTTGTCACTGAAGCG
GGAAGGGACTGGCTGCTATTGGGCGAAGTGCCGGGGCAGGATCTCCTGTCATCTCACCTTGCTCCTGCCG
AGAAAGTATCCATCATGGCTGATGCAATGCGGCGGCTGCATACGCTTGATCCGGCTACCTGCCCATTCGA
CCACCAAGCGAAACATCGCATCGAGCGAGCACGTACTCGGATGGAAGCCGGTCTTGTCGATCAGGATGAT
CTGGACGAAGAGCATCAGGGGCTCGCGCCAGCCGAACTGTTCGCCAGGCTCAAGGCGCGCATGCCCGACG
GCGAGGATCTCGTCGTGACCCATGGCGATGCCTGCTTGCCGAATATCATGGTGGAAAATGGCCGCTTTTC
TGGATTCATCGACTGTGGCCGGCTGGGTGTGGCGGACCGCTATCAGGACATAGCGTTGGCTACCCGTGAT
ATTGCTGAAGAGCTTGGCGGCGAATGGGCTGACCGCTTCCTCGTGCTTTACGGTATCGCCGCTCCCGATT
CGCAGCGCATCGCCTTCTATCGCCTTCTTGACGAGTTCTTCTGAGCGGGACTCTGGGGTTCGAAATGACC
GACCAAGCGACGCCCAACCTGCCATCACGAGATTTCGATTCCACCGCCGCCTTCTATGAAAGGTTGGGCT
TCGGAATCGTTTTCCGGGACGCCGGCTGGATGATCCTCCAGCGCGGGGATCTCATGCTGGAGTTCTTCGC
CCACCCCAACTTGTTTATTGCAGCTTATAATGGTTACAAATAAAGCAATAGCATCACAAATTTCACAAAT
AAAGCATTTTTTTCACTGCATTCTAGTTGTGGTTTGTCCAAACTCATCAATGTATCTTATCATGTCTGTA
TACCGTCGACCTCTAGCTAGAGCTTGGCGTAATCATGGTCATAGCTGTTTCCTGTGTGAAATTGTTATCC
GCTCACAATTCCACACAACATACGAGCCGGAAGCATAAAGTGTAAAGCCTGGGGTGCCTAATGAGTGAGC
TAACTCACATTAATTGCGTTGCGCTCACTGCCCGCTTTCCAGTCGGGAAACCTGTCGTGCCAGCTGCATT
AATGAATCGGCCAACGCGCGGGGAGAGGCGGTTTGCGTATTGGGCGCTCTTCCGCTTCCTCGCTCACTGA
CTCGCTGCGCTCGGTCGTTCGGCTGCGGCGAGCGGTATCAGCTCACTCAAAGGCGGTAATACGGTTATCC
ACAGAATCAGGGGATAACGCAGGAAAGAACATGTGAGCAAAAGGCCAGCAAAAGGCCAGGAACCGTAAAA
AGGCCGCGTTGCTGGCGTTTTTCCATAGGCTCCGCCCCCCTGACGAGCATCACAAAAATCGACGCTCAAG
TCAGAGGTGGCGAAACCCGACAGGACTATAAAGATACCAGGCGTTTCCCCCTGGAAGCTCCCTCGTGCGC
TCTCCTGTTCCGACCCTGCCGCTTACCGGATACCTGTCCGCCTTTCTCCCTTCGGGAAGCGTGGCGCTTT
CTCATAGCTCACGCTGTAGGTATCTCAGTTCGGTGTAGGTCGTTCGCTCCAAGCTGGGCTGTGTGCACGA
ACCCCCCGTTCAGCCCGACCGCTGCGCCTTATCCGGTAACTATCGTCTTGAGTCCAACCCGGTAAGACAC
GACTTATCGCCACTGGCAGCAGCCACTGGTAACAGGATTAGCAGAGCGAGGTATGTAGGCGGTGCTACAG
AGTTCTTGAAGTGGTGGCCTAACTACGGCTACACTAGAAGAACAGTATTTGGTATCTGCGCTCTGCTGAA
GCCAGTTACCTTCGGAAAAAGAGTTGGTAGCTCTTGATCCGGCAAACAAACCACCGCTGGTAGCGGTGGT
TTTTTTGTTTGCAAGCAGCAGATTACGCGCAGAAAAAAAGGATCTCAAGAAGATCCTTTGATCTTTTCTA
CGGGGTCTGACGCTCAGTGGAACGAAAACTCACGTTAAGGGATTTTGGTCATGAGATTATCAAAAAGGAT
CTTCACCTAGATCCTTTTAAATTAAAAATGAAGTTTTAAATCAATCTAAAGTATATATGAGTAAACTTGG
TCTGACAGTTACCAATGCTTAATCAGTGAGGCACCTATCTCAGCGATCTGTCTATTTCGTTCATCCATAG
TTGCCTGACTCCCCGTCGTGTAGATAACTACGATACGGGAGGGCTTACCATCTGGCCCCAGTGCTGCAAT
GATACCGCGAGACCCACGCTCACCGGCTCCAGATTTATCAGCAATAAACCAGCCAGCCGGAAGGGCCGAG
CGCAGAAGTGGTCCTGCAACTTTATCCGCCTCCATCCAGTCTATTAATTGTTGCCGGGAAGCTAGAGTAA
GTAGTTCGCCAGTTAATAGTTTGCGCAACGTTGTTGCCATTGCTACAGGCATCGTGGTGTCACGCTCGTC
GTTTGGTATGGCTTCATTCAGCTCCGGTTCCCAACGATCAAGGCGAGTTACATGATCCCCCATGTTGTGC
AAAAAAGCGGTTAGCTCCTTCGGTCCTCCGATCGTTGTCAGAAGTAAGTTGGCCGCAGTGTTATCACTCA
TGGTTATGGCAGCACTGCATAATTCTCTTACTGTCATGCCATCCGTAAGATGCTTTTCTGTGACTGGTGA
GTACTCAACCAAGTCATTCTGAGAATAGTGTATGCGGCGACCGAGTTGCTCTTGCCCGGCGTCAATACGG
GATAATACCGCGCCACATAGCAGAACTTTAAAAGTGCTCATCATTGGAAAACGTTCTTCGGGGCGAAAAC
TCTCAAGGATCTTACCGCTGTTGAGATCCAGTTCGATGTAACCCACTCGTGCACCCAACTGATCTTCAGC
ATCTTTTACTTTCACCAGCGTTTCTGGGTGAGCAAAAACAGGAAGGCAAAATGCCGCAAAAAAGGGAATA
AGGGCGACACGGAAATGTTGAATACTCATACTCTTCCTTTTTCAATATTATTGAAGCATTTATCAGGGTT
ATTGTCTCATGAGCGGATACAT
Features (pLannotate 1.2.2; 19 found; start..end, strand, type, name):
    189..492     +  enhancer       CMV enhancer: human cytomegalovirus immediate early enhancer
    493..696     +  promoter       CMV promoter: human cytomegalovirus (CMV) immediate early promoter
    692..725     +  LTR            5' LTR (truncated) (fragment): truncated 5' long terminal repeat (LTR) from HIV-1
    741..759     +  promoter       T7 promoter: promoter for bacteriophage T7 RNA polymerase
    812..1165    +  CDS            TEV protease (fragment): tobacco etch virus protease (Kapust et al., 2001)
   1226..1450    +  polyA_signal   bGH poly(A) signal: bovine growth hormone polyadenylation signal
   1454..1475    +  promoter       SV40 promoter (fragment): SV40 enhancer and early promoter
   1496..1924    +  rep_origin     f1 ori (sequence partly withheld): f1 bacteriophage origin of replication; arrow indicates direction of (+) strand synthesis
   1938..2267    +  promoter       SV40 promoter: SV40 enhancer and early promoter
   2334..3125    +  CDS            neo: KKA2_KLEPN - Also known as kan, nptII. Experimental evidence at protein level: Swiss-Prot protein existence level 1. Resistance to kanamycin, neomycin, paromomycin, ribostamycin, butirosin and gentamicin B. From Klebsiella pneumoniae.
   3149..3307    +  CDS            ble (fragment): BLE_KLEPN - Experimental evidence at protein level: Swiss-Prot protein existence level 1. Binding protein with a strong affinity to the bleomycin family of antibiotics. Binds to CL990; an antimitotic-antibiotic compound. From Klebsiella pneumoniae.
   3302..3423    +  polyA_signal   SV40 poly(A) signal: SV40 polyadenylation signal
   3496..3512    -  protein_bind   lac operator: The lac repressor binds to the lac operator to inhibit transcription in E. coli. This inhibition can be relieved by adding lactose or isopropyl-β-D-thiogalactopyranoside (IPTG). lac repressor encoded by lacI
   3520..3550    -  promoter       lac promoter: promoter for the E. coli lac operon
   3565..3586    -  protein_bind   CAP binding site: CAP binding activates transcription in the presence of cAMP. E. coli catabolite activator protein
   3599..3691    -  CDS            lacI (fragment): lac repressor; lacI; The lac repressor binds to the lac operator to inhibit transcription in E. coli. This inhibition can be relieved by adding lactose or isopropyl-β-D-thiogalactopyranoside (IPTG).
   3874..4462    -  rep_origin     ori: high-copy-number ColE1/pMB1/pBR322/pUC origin of replication
   4633..5493    -  CDS            AmpR: β-lactamase; bla; confers resistance to ampicillin, carbenicillin, and related antibiotics
   5494..42      -  promoter       AmpR promoter (across the origin): bla
