[The description below was written by a language model from this plasmid's Addgene catalogue record and pLannotate feature annotations shown in this document.]
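Description:
pTS2406-Tier1-PhCMV-NTEV is a mammalian expression plasmid of about 5.6 kb built on pMM1, a pcDNA3.1-derived backbone, and belongs to the "Tier-1" level of the VAMSyB modular plasmid architecture for mammalian synthetic biology. It is maintained in E. coli at high copy through a ColE1/pUC-type origin with ampicillin selection (AmpR under its own bla promoter), and it also carries an f1 origin. For selection in mammalian cells, an SV40 enhancer/early promoter drives a neomycin phosphotransferase gene followed by an SV40 polyadenylation signal, allowing G418 selection. The annotation also picks up small remnants typical of this backbone family, including lac promoter/operator sequences, short lacI and ble fragments, and a brief match to an HIV-1 LTR just after the CMV promoter; these appear to be residual backbone sequence or annotation matches, not functional parts.

The payload is a single expression unit: the human cytomegalovirus immediate-early enhancer and promoter (PhCMV) drive constitutive transcription of the N-terminal fragment of a split tobacco etch virus protease (N-TEV), terminated by the bovine growth hormone poly(A) signal. The feature table confirms a partial TEV protease coding region of roughly 350 nt, consistent with a fragment of the enzyme. A T7 promoter sits between the CMV promoter and the coding sequence. In split-protease designs, such a fragment is inactive alone and regains proteolytic activity only when brought together with the complementary C-terminal half. The record does not describe any fusion partner, tag, or the matching C-terminal construct. The plasmid presumably serves as a component for protease-based synthetic gene circuits or sensors in mammalian cells.
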