Addgene plasmid #169501: pTS2406-Tier1-PhCMV-NTEV
Purpose: Tier-1 vector encoding PhCMV-driven N-terminal fragment of a split tabacco etch virus protease splitTEV (PhCMV-N-TEV-pA).
Depositing lab: Martin Fussenegger. Depositing organization: ETH Zurich (Swiss Federal Institute of Technology). Publication: A versatile plasmid architecture for mammalian synthetic biology (VAMSyB). Haellman V, Strittmatter T, Bertschi A, Stucheli P, Fussenegger M. Metab Eng. 2021 Jul;66:41-50. doi: 10.1016/j.ymben.2021.04.003. Epub 2021 Apr 18. PubMed 33857582.
Backbone
  Vector backbone: pMM1 (pcDNA3.1-based)
  Backbone size w/o insert (bp): 4435
  Vector type: Mammalian Expression
  Selectable markers: Neomycin (select with G418)
Growth in bacteria
  Bacterial resistance: Ampicillin, 100 μg/mL
  Growth temperature: 37°C
  Growth strain: DH5alpha
  Copy number: High Copy
Gene/Insert
  Gene/Insert name: PCMV-driven N-terminal fragment of split tobacco etch virus protease (alt name: PCMV-N-TEV)
  Species: tobacco etch virus
  Promoter: PhCMV
  Cloning method: Restriction Enzyme; 5′ cloning site Unknown (unknown if destroyed)
  Sequencing primers: 5′ AmpStart; 3′ BGH-rev
Terms and licenses: Academic/Nonprofit Terms; Industry Terms: Not Available to Industry
How to cite: pTS2406-Tier1-PhCMV-NTEV was a gift from Martin Fussenegger (Addgene plasmid # 169501 ; http://n2t.net/addgene:169501 ; RRID:Addgene_169501)
